>Addgene plasmid #78948 | PP78 | depositor full sequence | sequence record 147692 | PP78 sequence 3471 bps
CGGTTGCATTCGATTCCTGTTTGTAATTGTCCTTTTAACAGCGATCGCGTATTTCGTCTCGCTCAGGCGC
AATCACGAATGAATAACGGTTTGGTTGATGCGAGTGATTTTGATGACGAGCGTAATGGCTGGCCTGTTGA
ACAAGTCTGGAAAGAAATGCATAAACTTTTGCCATTCTCACCGGATTCAGTCGTCACTCATGGTGATTTC
TCACTTGATAACCTTATTTTTGACGAGGGGAAATTAATAGGTTGTATTGATGTTGGACGAGTCGGAATCG
CAGACCGATACCAGGATCTTGCCATCCTATGGAACTGCCTCGGTGAGTTTTCTCCTTCATTACAGAAACG
GCTTTTTCAAAAATATGGTATTGATAATCCTGATATGAATAAATTGCAGTTTCATTTGATGCTCGATGAG
TTTTTCTAACACATCATGTAATTAGTTATGTCACGCTTACATTCACGCCCTCCCCCCACATCCGCTCTAA
CCGAAAAGGAAGGAGTTAGACAACCTGAAGTCTAGGTCCCTATTTATTTTTTTATAGTTATGTTAGTATT
AAGAACGTTATTTATATTTCAAATTTTTCTTTTTTTTCTGTACAGACGCGTGTACGCATGTAACATTATA
CTGAAAACCTTGCTTGAGAAGGTTTTGGGACGCTCGAAGGCTTTAATTTGCAAGCTGGAGACCAACATGT
GAGCAAAAGGCCAGCAAAAGGCCAGGAACCGTAAAAAGGCCGCGTTGCTGGCGTTTTTCCATAGGCTCCG
CCCCCCTGACGAGCATCACAAAAATCGACGCTCAAGTCAGAGGTGGCGAAACCCGACAGGACTATAAAGA
TACCAGGCGTTTCCCCCTGGAAGCTCCCTCGTGCGCTCTCCTGTTCCGACCCTGCCGCTTACCGGATACC
TGTCCGCCTTTCTCCCTTCGGGAAGCGTGGCGCTTTCTCATAGCTCACGCTGTAGGTATCTCAGTTCGGT
GTAGGTCGTTCGCTCCAAGCTGGGCTGTGTGCACGAACCCCCCGTTCAGCCCGACCGCTGCGCCTTATCC
GGTAACTATCGTCTTGAGTCCAACCCGGTAAGACACGACTTATCGCCACTGGCAGCAGCCACTGGTAACA
GGATTAGCAGAGCGAGGTATGTAGGCGGTGCTACAGAGTTCTTGAAGTGGTGGCCTAACTACGGCTACAC
TAGAAGAACAGTATTTGGTATCTGCGCTCTGCTGAAGCCAGTTACCTTCGGAAAAAGAGTTGGTAGCTCT
TGATCCGGCAAACAAACCACCGCTGGTAGCGGTGGTTTTTTTGTTTGCAAGCAGCAGATTACGCGCAGAA
AAAAAGGATCTCAAGAAGATCCTTTGATCTTTTCTACGGGGTCTGACGCTCAGTGGAACGAAAACTCACG
TTAAGGGATTTTGGTCATGCATGAGATCAGATCTAGTTAAATTAAGATGTCTAGAAAATAGAAGAAGTAG
TGTTCTGGATCTTGAGTCATATATAGAACCTGATAAAAGAATGAGAAACAGGTCACAGATGACAGTCCAC
CTAACATCTATGTCGATCATTTTCTTGTCGGCAATATCTTCTGGTGATAAAACGTCTTTTGCTGAAGATT
CAGTATTTTTGTGTTGATGAGATTGGAGTTTTCCATCTATATCATTCTGATGCAAAGGATTTTCAATCTT
TCTACTTTCCAATAGACTTGGTGTCATGTCTTCAGGTCTGACGCCGTGCGTCGACAACTTTTCAATCATT
AATTGCTCTTCCTCAGAAAGACCAATGTGTTTATGCAACTTGGTCATTAAACTTGAAGCCCACGAGCTAA
AAGTTGCGTGCGCCTTGCTCAGTTTTTTCCCCATCGTTCTAGTTTGAGTACCATGAACTTCAGCCAAAGC
TATACCCATTTCAACAATGCAAAGTTGAACTAATCCAACGTAGGCAACTTTTTGGCTTTCCTTTAACATT
TTCTTTGTTGTGTCCAACTGTGACAAAGGAGTGTAATCATCATCATCAGAATAAACGTCCTCTTCCTCGT
AATGCTCTATCATGAGATTATTGGAAGCCACCAGAATCGAATATAAAAGGCGAACACCTTTCCCAATTTT
GGTTTCTCCTGACCCAAAGACTTTAAATTTAATTTATTTGTCCCTATTTCAATCAATTGAACAACTATTT
CGGCTGGACGGCGACGTAAACGGCCACAAGTTTATGGCCGTGATGACCTGTGTCTTCGTGGTTTGTCTGG
TCAACCACCGCGGTCTCAGTGGTGTACGGTACAAACCCAAAGCAGCACGACACGGCAACTACAAGACCCG
CGCCGAGGGCATGTTCCCCAAAGCGATACCACTTGAAGCAGTGGTACTGCTTGTGGGTACACTCTGCGGG
TGTGAAGTTCGAGGGCGACACCCTGGTGAACCGCATCGAGCTGAAGGGCATCTTCCAACTCGCTTAATTG
CGAGTTTTTATTTCGTTTATTTCAATTAAGGTAACTAAAAAACTCCTTTTACACATGAAGCAGCACGACT
TCTTCAAGTCCGCCATGCCCGAAAAACGCCTCTTCAGAGTACAGAAGATTAAGTGAGACCTTCGTTTGTG
CGGATCCCCCACACACCATAGCTTCAAAATGTTTCTACTCCTTTTTTACTCTTCCAGATTTTCTCGGACT
CCGCGCATCGCCGTACCACTTCAAAACACCCAAGCACAGCATACTAAATTTCCCCTCTTTCTTCCTCTAG
GGTGTCGTTAATTACCCGTACTAAAGGTTTGGAAAAGAAAAAAGAGACCGCCTCGTTTCTTTTTCTTCGT
CGAAAAAGGCAATAAAAATTTTTATCACGTTTCTTTTTCTTGAAAATTTTTTTTTTTGATTTTTTTCTCT
TTCGATGACCTCCCATTGATATTTAAGTTAATAAACGGTCTTCAATTTCTCAAGTTTCAGTTTCATTTTT
CTTGTTCTATTACAACTTTTTTTACTTCTTGCTCATTAGAAAGAAAGCATAGCAATCTAATCTAAGGGCG
GTGTTGACAATTAATCATCGGCATAGTATATCGGCATAGTATAATACGACAAGGTGAGGAACTAAACCAT
GGTAATGAGCCATATTCAACGGGAAACGTCTTGCTCTAGGCCGCGATTAAATTCCAACATGGATGCTGAT
TTATATGGGTATAAATGGGCTCGCGATAATGTCGGGCAATCAGGTGCGACAATCTATCGATTGTATGGGA
AGCCCGATGCGCCAGAGTTGTTTCTGAAACATGGCAAAGGTAGCGTTGCCAATGATGTTACAGATGAGAT
GGTCAGACTAAACTGGCTGACGGAATTTATGCCTCTTCCGACCATCAAGCATTTTATCCGTACTCCTGAT
GATGCATGGTTACTCACCACTGCGATCCCCGGGAAAACAGCATTCCAGGTATTAGAAGAATATCCTGATT
CAGGTGAAAATATTGTTGATGCGCTGGCAGTGTTCCTGCGC
Features (pLannotate 1.2.2; 11 found; start..end, strand, type, name):
    434..681     +  terminator     CYC1 terminator: S. cerevisiae CYC1; transcription terminator for CYC1
    756..1344    -  rep_origin     ori: high-copy-number ColE1/pMB1/pBR322/pUC origin of replication
   2040..2168    +  promoter       GAP promoter (fragment): promoter for Pichia pastoris glyceraldehyde-3-phosphate dehydrogenase
   2173..2202    +  CDS            VN155(I152L) (fragment): improved N-terminal fragment of mVenus for use in bimolecular fluorescence complementation (BiFC) (Kodama and Hu, 2010)
   2292..2318    +  CDS            VN155(I152L) (fragment): improved N-terminal fragment of mVenus for use in bimolecular fluorescence complementation (BiFC) (Kodama and Hu, 2010)
   2382..2432    +  CDS            VN155(I152L) (fragment): improved N-terminal fragment of mVenus for use in bimolecular fluorescence complementation (BiFC) (Kodama and Hu, 2010)
   2502..2543    +  CDS            VN155(I152L) (fragment): improved N-terminal fragment of mVenus for use in bimolecular fluorescence complementation (BiFC) (Kodama and Hu, 2010)
   2549..2578    +  terminator     AOX1 terminator (fragment): Pichia pastoris AOX1; transcription terminator for AOX1
   2599..3006    +  promoter       TEF1 promoter: S. cerevisiae TEF1; promoter for EF-1α
   3013..3060    +  promoter       EM7 promoter: synthetic bacterial promoter&nbsp
   3085..429     +  CDS            KanR (across the origin): aminoglycoside phosphotransferase; aph(3')-Ia; confers resistance to kanamycin in bacteria or G418 (Geneticin®) in eukaryotes
