[The description below was written by a language model from this plasmid's Addgene catalogue record and pLannotate feature annotations shown in this document.]
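Description:
PP78 is a small (about 3.5 kb) yeast expression/integration plasmid built on the pPICZ A backbone, a vector family designed for Pichia pastoris. It replicates in E. coli through a high-copy ColE1/pUC-type origin. The usual Zeocin marker of pPICZ appears to have been replaced by a dual-host selection cassette. In this cassette a single aminoglycoside phosphotransferase gene (KanR, aph(3')-Ia) sits downstream of tandem S. cerevisiae TEF1 and synthetic bacterial EM7 promoters and is followed by the CYC1 terminator. The EM7 promoter drives kanamycin resistance in bacteria, while the TEF1 promoter drives G418 resistance in yeast, which matches the selection markers listed in the catalogue.

The catalogue names the insert only as "Integration Site 5", and the stated purpose points to a supplemental figure of a study on programmable production of biologics in engineered yeast. The record does not define what this site is. The stretch between the origin and the annotated payload (roughly 700 bp) carries no annotation and may contain it, but this cannot be confirmed. The annotated payload consists of a fragment of the Pichia GAP (glyceraldehyde-3-phosphate dehydrogenase) promoter, normally a constitutive promoter. After it come four short, discontinuous matches to an mVenus-derived N-terminal fragment and a short piece of the AOX1 terminator. These patchy hits suggest a GFP-family fluorescent protein coding region that only partly resembles the reference, rather than a true split-Venus BiFC part, though the reporter's identity is not stated. The layout would fit a reporter construct for testing a candidate integration site in Pichia, but this use is an inference from the limited record.
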