Addgene plasmid #78948: PP78
Purpose: Supplemental Figure 3. Integration Site 5.
Depositing lab: Timothy Lu. Depositing organization: Massachusetts Institute of Technology. Publication: Synthetic biology and microbioreactor platforms for programmable production of biologics at the point-of-care. Perez-Pinera P, Han N, Cleto S, Cao J, Purcell O, Shah KA, Lee K, Ram R, Lu TK. Nat Commun. 2016 Jul 29;7:12211. doi: 10.1038/ncomms12211. PubMed 27470089.
Backbone
  Vector backbone: pPICZ A
  Vector type: Yeast Expression
  Selectable markers: Neomycin (select with G418)
Growth in bacteria
  Bacterial resistance: Kanamycin, 50 μg/mL
  Growth temperature: 37°C
  Growth strain: DH5alpha
  Copy number: Unknown
Gene/Insert
  Gene/Insert name: Integration Site 5
Terms and licenses: Academic/Nonprofit Terms; Industry Terms: Not Available to Industry
How to cite: PP78 was a gift from Timothy Lu (Addgene plasmid # 78948 ; http://n2t.net/addgene:78948 ; RRID:Addgene_78948)
