>Addgene plasmid #78948 | PP78 | addgene partial sequence | sequence record 153444 | pBR322ori-3 5'-tttgtttgcaagcagcagat-3'
CTAACATCTATGTCGATCATTTTCTTGTCGGCAATATCTTCTGGTGATAAAACGTCTTTTGCTGAAGATT
CAGTATTTTTGTGTTGATGAGATTGGAGTTTTCCATCTATATCATTCTGATGCAAAGGATTTTCAATCTT
TCTACTTTCCAATAGACTTGGTGTCATGTCTTCAGGTCTGACGCCGTGCGTCGACAACTTTTCAATCATT
AATTGCTCTTCCTCAGAAAGACCAATGTGTTTATGCAACTTGGTCATTAAACTTGAAGCCCACGAGCTAA
AAGTTGCGTGCGCCTTGCTCAGTTTTTTCCCCATCGTTCTAGTTTGAGTACCATGAACTTCAGCCAAAGC
TATACCCATTTCAACAATGCAAAGTTGAACTAATCCAACGTAGGCAACTTTTTGGCTTTCCTTTAACATT
TTCTTTGTTGTGTCCAACTGTGACAAAGGAGTGTAATCATCATCATCAGAATAAACGTCCTCTTCCTCGT
AATGCTCTAT
