>Addgene plasmid #78948 | PP78 | addgene partial sequence | sequence record 153445 | GFPGenotRW 5'-AGTCGATGCCCTTCAGCTCGAT-3'
TACCCACAAGCAGTACCACTGCTTCAAGTGGTATCGCTTTGGGGAACATGCCCTCGGCGCGGGTCTTGTA
GTTGCCGTGTCGTGCTGCTTTGGGTTTGTACCGTACACCACTGAGACCGCGGTGGTTGACCAGACAAACC
ACGAAGACACAGGTCATCACGGCCATAAACTTGTGGCCGTTTACGTCGCCGTCCAGCCGAAATAGTTGTT
CAATTGATTGAAATAGGGACAAATAAATTAAATTTAAAGTCTTTGGGTCAGGAGAAACCAAAATTGGGAA
AGGTGTTCGCCTTTTATATTCGATTCTGGTGGCTTCCAATAATCTCATGATAGAGCATTACGAGGAAGAG
GACGTTTATTCTGATGATGATGATTACACTCCTTTGTCACAGTTGGACACAACAAAGAAAATGTTAAAGG
AAAGCCAAAAAGTTGCCTACGTTGGATTAGTTCAACTTTGCATTGTTGAAATGGGTATAGCTTTGGCTGA
AGTTCATGGTACTCAAACTAGAACGATGGGGAAAAAACTGAGCAAGGCGCACGCAACTTTTAGCTCGTGG
GCTTCAAGTTTAATGACCAAGTTGCATAAACACATTGGTCTTTCTGAGGAAGAGCAATTAATGATTGAAA
AGTTGTCGACGCACGGCGTCAGACCTGAAGACATGACACCAAGTCTATTGGAAAGTAGAAAGATTGAAAA
TCCTTTGCATCAGAATGATATAGATGGAAAACTCCAATCTCATCAACACAA
